Addgene plasmid #115964: pJB554
Purpose: SGP insert for replicon MoClo
Depositing lab: Ron Weiss. Depositing organization: Massachusetts Institute of Technology. Publication: Small-molecule-based regulation of RNA-delivered circuits in mammalian cells. Wagner TE, Becraft JR, Bodner K, Teague B, Zhang X, Woo A, Porter E, Alburquerque B, Dobosh B, Andries O, Sanders NN, Beal J, Densmore D, Kitada T, Weiss R. Nat Chem Biol. 2018 Nov;14(11):1043-1050. doi: 10.1038/s41589-018-0146-9. Epub 2018 Oct 16. PubMed 30327560.
Backbone
  Vector backbone: pUC19
  Vector type: Synthetic Biology
Growth in bacteria
  Bacterial resistance: Ampicillin, 100 μg/mL
  Growth temperature: 37°C
  Growth strain: DH5alpha
  Copy number: High Copy
Gene/Insert
  Gene/Insert name: Lvl0 -98/30 SGP 2xTetApt-STOP
  Species: venezuelan equine encephalitis
  Cloning method: Gateway Cloning
Terms and licenses: Academic/Nonprofit Terms; Industry Terms: Not Available to Industry
How to cite: pJB554 was a gift from Ron Weiss (Addgene plasmid # 115964 ; http://n2t.net/addgene:115964 ; RRID:Addgene_115964)
