[The description below was written by a language model from this plasmid's Addgene catalogue record and pLannotate feature annotations shown in this document.]
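Description:
pJB554 is a small (about 3 kb) pUC19-based cloning plasmid that serves as a level 0 part in a Modular Cloning (MoClo) system for assembling alphavirus replicons. It is maintained in E. coli at high copy through the ColE1/pUC origin and selected with ampicillin via the β-lactamase gene and its native promoter. The feature table otherwise shows only standard pUC remnants: the lac promoter, operator and CAP binding site, a lacZα fragment, the pUC multiple cloning site, and short fragments of lacI, bom and rop that are backbone residue with no designed function.

The payload, named "Lvl0 -98/30 SGP 2xTetApt-STOP", is derived from Venezuelan equine encephalitis virus but is not annotated in the automated feature table, so its position and boundaries cannot be read from the record. It may lie in the unannotated stretch between the lac region and the origin, but that is an inference. From the name, the part is a subgenomic promoter (SGP), with -98/30 presumably giving its extent relative to the subgenomic transcription start. It is combined with two copies of a Tet aptamer, presumably a TetR-binding RNA element, and a "STOP" element whose nature is not explained. In a replicon, the SGP is recognised by the viral replicase to produce a subgenomic RNA encoding the cargo gene. Aptamers placed near the start of that RNA would offer a handle for regulating its expression through a bound protein and a small-molecule ligand. This fits the associated work on small-molecule control of RNA-delivered circuits in mammalian cells.

The plasmid is a building block to be combined with other parts into replicon constructs, not an expression vector in its own right. The catalogue lists Gateway as the cloning method despite the stated MoClo purpose, and the record does not resolve this discrepancy.
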