Features (pLannotate 1.2.2; 11 found; start..end, strand, type, name):
    137..236     +  misc_feature   bom (fragment): basis of mobility region from pBR322
    242..399     -  CDS            lacZα (fragment): LacZα fragment of β-galactosidase; lacZ fragment
    396..452     +  misc_feature   MCS: pUC18/19 multiple cloning site
    489..505     -  protein_bind   lac operator: The lac repressor binds to the lac operator to inhibit transcription in E. coli. This inhibition can be relieved by adding lactose or isopropyl-β-D-thiogalactopyranoside (IPTG). lac repressor encoded by lacI
    513..543     -  promoter       lac promoter: promoter for the E. coli lac operon
    558..579     -  protein_bind   CAP binding site: CAP binding activates transcription in the presence of cAMP. E. coli catabolite activator protein
    592..684     -  CDS            lacI (fragment): lac repressor; lacI; The lac repressor binds to the lac operator to inhibit transcription in E. coli. This inhibition can be relieved by adding lactose or isopropyl-β-D-thiogalactopyranoside (IPTG).
   1146..1734    -  rep_origin     ori: high-copy-number ColE1/pMB1/pBR322/pUC origin of replication
   1905..2765    -  CDS            AmpR: β-lactamase; bla; confers resistance to ampicillin, carbenicillin, and related antibiotics
   2766..2870    -  promoter       AmpR promoter: bla
   2965..35      +  CDS            rop (fragment) (across the origin): Rop protein, which maintains plasmids at low copy number; rop
>Addgene plasmid #115964 | pJB554 | depositor full sequence | sequence record 218915 | pJB554 sequence 2965 bps
TCGCGCGTTTCGGTGATGACGGTGAAAACCTCTGACACATGCAGCTCCCGGAGACGGTCACAGCTTGTCT
GTAAGCGGATGCCGGGAGCAGACAAGCCCGTCAGGGCGCGTCAGCGGGTGTTGGCGGGTGTCGGGGCTGG
CTTAACTATGCGGCATCAGAGCAGATTGTACTGAGAGTGCACCATATGCGGTGTGAAATACCGCACAGAT
GCGTAAGGAGAAAATACCGCATCAGGCGCCATTCGCCATTCAGGCTGCGCAACTGTTGGGAAGGGCGATC
GGTGCGGGCCTCTTCGCTATTACGCCAGCTGGCGAAAGGGGGATGTGCTGCAAGGCGATTAAGTTGGGTA
ACGCCAGGGTTTTCCCAGTCACGACGTTGTAAAACGACGGCCAGTGAATTCGAGCTCGGTACCCGGGGAT
CCTCTAGAGTCGACCTGCAGGCATGCAAGCTTGGCGTAATCATGGTCATAGCTGTTTCCTGTGTGAAATT
GTTATCCGCTCACAATTCCACACAACATACGAGCCGGAAGCATAAAGTGTAAAGCCTGGGGTGCCTAATG
AGTGAGCTAACTCACATTAATTGCGTTGCGCTCACTGCCCGCTTTCCAGTCGGGAAACCTGTCGTGCCAG
CTGCATTAATGAATCGGCCAACGCGCGGGGAGAGGCGGTTTGCGTATTGGGCGCTCTTCCGCTGGTCTCC
GACTTCCATCATAGTTATGGCCATGACTACTCTAGCTAGCAGTGTTAAATCATTCAGCTACCTGAGAGGG
GCCCCTATAACTCTCTACGGCTAACCTGAATGGACTACGACATAGTCTAGTCCGCCAAGATCCAGGCAGA
GAAAGGTCGATACGGACGGAATGTGGTGGCCTGGATCAACAACAACAAAATCCAGGCAGAGAAAGGTCGA
TACGGACGGAATGTGGTGGCCTGGATCAACAACAACAACACTGTAAGCCACCTGAGACCGCTTCCTCGCT
CACTGACTCGCTGCGCTCGGTCGTTCGGCTGCGGCGAGCGGTATCAGCTCACTCAAAGGCGGTAATACGG
TTATCCACAGAATCAGGGGATAACGCAGGAAAGAACATGTGAGCAAAAGGCCAGCAAAAGGCCAGGAACC
GTAAAAAGGCCGCGTTGCTGGCGTTTTTCCATAGGCTCCGCCCCCCTGACGAGCATCACAAAAATCGACG
CTCAAGTCAGAGGTGGCGAAACCCGACAGGACTATAAAGATACCAGGCGTTTCCCCCTGGAAGCTCCCTC
GTGCGCTCTCCTGTTCCGACCCTGCCGCTTACCGGATACCTGTCCGCCTTTCTCCCTTCGGGAAGCGTGG
CGCTTTCTCATAGCTCACGCTGTAGGTATCTCAGTTCGGTGTAGGTCGTTCGCTCCAAGCTGGGCTGTGT
GCACGAACCCCCCGTTCAGCCCGACCGCTGCGCCTTATCCGGTAACTATCGTCTTGAGTCCAACCCGGTA
AGACACGACTTATCGCCACTGGCAGCAGCCACTGGTAACAGGATTAGCAGAGCGAGGTATGTAGGCGGTG
CTACAGAGTTCTTGAAGTGGTGGCCTAACTACGGCTACACTAGAAGAACAGTATTTGGTATCTGCGCTCT
GCTGAAGCCAGTTACCTTCGGAAAAAGAGTTGGTAGCTCTTGATCCGGCAAACAAACCACCGCTGGTAGC
GGTGGTTTTTTTGTTTGCAAGCAGCAGATTACGCGCAGAAAAAAAGGATCTCAAGAAGATCCTTTGATCT
TTTCTACGGGGTCTGACGCTCAGTGGAACGAAAACTCACGTTAAGGGATTTTGGTCATGAGATTATCAAA
AAGGATCTTCACCTAGATCCTTTTAAATTAAAAATGAAGTTTTAAATCAATCTAAAGTATATATGAGTAA
ACTTGGTCTGACAGTTACCAATGCTTAATCAGTGAGGCACCTATCTCAGCGATCTGTCTATTTCGTTCAT
CCATAGTTGCCTGACTCCCCGTCGTGTAGATAACTACGATACGGGAGGGCTTACCATCTGGCCCCAGTGC
TGCAATGATACCGCGAGACCCACGCTCACCGGCTCCAGATTTATCAGCAATAAACCAGCCAGCCGGAAGG
GCCGAGCGCAGAAGTGGTCCTGCAACTTTATCCGCCTCCATCCAGTCTATTAATTGTTGCCGGGAAGCTA
GAGTAAGTAGTTCGCCAGTTAATAGTTTGCGCAACGTTGTTGCCATTGCTACAGGCATCGTGGTGTCACG
CTCGTCGTTTGGTATGGCTTCATTCAGCTCCGGTTCCCAACGATCAAGGCGAGTTACATGATCCCCCATG
TTGTGCAAAAAAGCGGTTAGCTCCTTCGGTCCTCCGATCGTTGTCAGAAGTAAGTTGGCCGCAGTGTTAT
CACTCATGGTTATGGCAGCACTGCATAATTCTCTTACTGTCATGCCATCCGTAAGATGCTTTTCTGTGAC
TGGTGAGTACTCAACCAAGTCATTCTGAGAATAGTGTATGCGGCGACCGAGTTGCTCTTGCCCGGCGTCA
ATACGGGATAATACCGCGCCACATAGCAGAACTTTAAAAGTGCTCATCATTGGAAAACGTTCTTCGGGGC
GAAAACTCTCAAGGATCTTACCGCTGTTGAGATCCAGTTCGATGTAACCCACTCGTGCACCCAACTGATC
TTCAGCATCTTTTACTTTCACCAGCGTTTCTGGGTGAGCAAAAACAGGAAGGCAAAATGCCGCAAAAAAG
GGAATAAGGGCGACACGGAAATGTTGAATACTCATACTCTTCCTTTTTCAATATTATTGAAGCATTTATC
AGGGTTATTGTCTCATGAGCGGATACATATTTGAATGTATTTAGAAAAATAAACAAATAGGGGTTCCGCG
CACATTTCCCCGAAAAGTGCCACCTGACGTCTAAGAAACCATTATTATCATGACATTAACCTATAAAAAT
AGGCGTATCACGAGGCCCTTTCGTC
