Features (pLannotate 1.2.2; 11 found; start..end, strand, type, name):
    137..236     +  misc_feature   bom (fragment): basis of mobility region from pBR322
    242..399     -  CDS            lacZα (fragment): LacZα fragment of β-galactosidase; lacZ fragment
    396..452     +  misc_feature   MCS: pUC18/19 multiple cloning site
    489..505     -  protein_bind   lac operator: The lac repressor binds to the lac operator to inhibit transcription in E. coli. This inhibition can be relieved by adding lactose or isopropyl-β-D-thiogalactopyranoside (IPTG). lac repressor encoded by lacI
    513..543     -  promoter       lac promoter: promoter for the E. coli lac operon
    558..579     -  protein_bind   CAP binding site: CAP binding activates transcription in the presence of cAMP. E. coli catabolite activator protein
    592..684     -  CDS            lacI (fragment): lac repressor; lacI; The lac repressor binds to the lac operator to inhibit transcription in E. coli. This inhibition can be relieved by adding lactose or isopropyl-β-D-thiogalactopyranoside (IPTG).
   1146..1734    -  rep_origin     ori: high-copy-number ColE1/pMB1/pBR322/pUC origin of replication
   1905..2765    -  CDS            AmpR: β-lactamase; bla; confers resistance to ampicillin, carbenicillin, and related antibiotics
   2766..2870    -  promoter       AmpR promoter: bla
   2965..35      +  CDS            rop (fragment) (across the origin): Rop protein, which maintains plasmids at low copy number; rop
>Addgene plasmid #115964 | pJB554 | addgene full sequence | sequence record 244259 | Addgene NGS Result
TCGCGCGTTTCGGTGATGACGGTGAAAACCTCTGACACATGCAGCTCCCGGAGACGGTCACAGCTTGTCT
GTAAGCGGATGCCGGGAGCAGACAAGCCCGTCAGGGCGCGTCAGCGGGTGTTGGCGGGTGTCGGGGCTGG
CTTAACTATGCGGCATCAGAGCAGATTGTACTGAGAGTGCACCATATGCGGTGTGAAATACCGCACAGAT
GCGTAAGGAGAAAATACCGCATCAGGCGCCATTCGCCATTCAGGCTGCGCAACTGTTGGGAAGGGCGATC
GGTGCGGGCCTCTTCGCTATTACGCCAGCTGGCGAAAGGGGGATGTGCTGCAAGGCGATTAAGTTGGGTA
ACGCCAGGGTTTTCCCAGTCACGACGTTGTAAAACGACGGCCAGTGAATTCGAGCTCGGTACCCGGGGAT
CCTCTAGAGTCGACCTGCAGGCATGCAAGCTTGGCGTAATCATGGTCATAGCTGTTTCCTGTGTGAAATT
GTTATCCGCTCACAATTCCACACAACATACGAGCCGGAAGCATAAAGTGTAAAGCCTGGGGTGCCTAATG
AGTGAGCTAACTCACATTAATTGCGTTGCGCTCACTGCCCGCTTTCCAGTCGGGAAACCTGTCGTGCCAG
CTGCATTAATGAATCGGCCAACGCGCGGGGAGAGGCGGTTTGCGTATTGGGCGCTCTTCCGCTGGTCTCC
GACTTCCATCATAGTTATGGCCATGACTACTCTAGCTAGCAGTGTTAAATCATTCAGCTACCTGAGAGGG
GCCCCTATAACTCTCTACGGCTAACCTGAATGGACTACGACATAGTCTAGTCCGCCAAGATCCAGGCAGA
GAAAGGTCGATACGGACGGAATGTGGTGGCCTGGATCAACAACAACAAAATCCAGGCAGAGAAAGGTCGA
TACGGACGGAATGTGGTGGCCTGGATCAACAACAACAACACTGTAAGCCACCTGAGACCGCTTCCTCGCT
CACTGACTCGCTGCGCTCGGTCGTTCGGCTGCGGCGAGCGGTATCAGCTCACTCAAAGGCGGTAATACGG
TTATCCACAGAATCAGGGGATAACGCAGGAAAGAACATGTGAGCAAAAGGCCAGCAAAAGGCCAGGAACC
GTAAAAAGGCCGCGTTGCTGGCGTTTTTCCATAGGCTCCGCCCCCCTGACGAGCATCACAAAAATCGACG
CTCAAGTCAGAGGTGGCGAAACCCGACAGGACTATAAAGATACCAGGCGTTTCCCCCTGGAAGCTCCCTC
GTGCGCTCTCCTGTTCCGACCCTGCCGCTTACCGGATACCTGTCCGCCTTTCTCCCTTCGGGAAGCGTGG
CGCTTTCTCATAGCTCACGCTGTAGGTATCTCAGTTCGGTGTAGGTCGTTCGCTCCAAGCTGGGCTGTGT
GCACGAACCCCCCGTTCAGCCCGACCGCTGCGCCTTATCCGGTAACTATCGTCTTGAGTCCAACCCGGTA
AGACACGACTTATCGCCACTGGCAGCAGCCACTGGTAACAGGATTAGCAGAGCGAGGTATGTAGGCGGTG
CTACAGAGTTCTTGAAGTGGTGGCCTAACTACGGCTACACTAGAAGAACAGTATTTGGTATCTGCGCTCT
GCTGAAGCCAGTTACCTTCGGAAAAAGAGTTGGTAGCTCTTGATCCGGCAAACAAACCACCGCTGGTAGC
GGTGGTTTTTTTGTTTGCAAGCAGCAGATTACGCGCAGAAAAAAAGGATCTCAAGAAGATCCTTTGATCT
TTTCTACGGGGTCTGACGCTCAGTGGAACGAAAACTCACGTTAAGGGATTTTGGTCATGAGATTATCAAA
AAGGATCTTCACCTAGATCCTTTTAAATTAAAAATGAAGTTTTAAATCAATCTAAAGTATATATGAGTAA
ACTTGGTCTGACAGTTACCAATGCTTAATCAGTGAGGCACCTATCTCAGCGATCTGTCTATTTCGTTCAT
CCATAGTTGCCTGACTCCCCGTCGTGTAGATAACTACGATACGGGAGGGCTTACCATCTGGCCCCAGTGC
TGCAATGATACCGCGAGATCCACGCTCACCGGCTCCAGATTTATCAGCAATAAACCAGCCAGCCGGAAGG
GCCGAGCGCAGAAGTGGTCCTGCAACTTTATCCGCCTCCATCCAGTCTATTAATTGTTGCCGGGAAGCTA
GAGTAAGTAGTTCGCCAGTTAATAGTTTGCGCAACGTTGTTGCCATTGCTACAGGCATCGTGGTGTCACG
CTCGTCGTTTGGTATGGCTTCATTCAGCTCCGGTTCCCAACGATCAAGGCGAGTTACATGATCCCCCATG
TTGTGCAAAAAAGCGGTTAGCTCCTTCGGTCCTCCGATCGTTGTCAGAAGTAAGTTGGCCGCAGTGTTAT
CACTCATGGTTATGGCAGCACTGCATAATTCTCTTACTGTCATGCCATCCGTAAGATGCTTTTCTGTGAC
TGGTGAGTACTCAACCAAGTCATTCTGAGAATAGTGTATGCGGCGACCGAGTTGCTCTTGCCCGGCGTCA
ATACGGGATAATACCGCGCCACATAGCAGAACTTTAAAAGTGCTCATCATTGGAAAACGTTCTTCGGGGC
GAAAACTCTCAAGGATCTTACCGCTGTTGAGATCCAGTTCGATGTAACCCACTCGTGCACCCAACTGATC
TTCAGCATCTTTTACTTTCACCAGCGTTTCTGGGTGAGCAAAAACAGGAAGGCAAAATGCCGCAAAAAAG
GGAATAAGGGCGACACGGAAATGTTGAATACTCATACTCTTCCTTTTTCAATATTATTGAAGCATTTATC
AGGGTTATTGTCTCATGAGCGGATACATATTTGAATGTATTTAGAAAAATAAACAAATAGGGGTTCCGCG
CACATTTCCCCGAAAAGTGCCACCTGACGTCTAAGAAACCATTATTATCATGACATTAACCTATAAAAAT
AGGCGTATCACGAGGCCCTTTCGTC
